>Addgene plasmid #149045 | pGBW-m4046265 | addgene full sequence | sequence record 297875 | Ginkgo NGS Result
GCGGCCGCCCCACACACCATAGCTTCAAAATGTTTCTACTCCTTTTTTACTCTTCCAGATTTTCTCGGAC
TCCGCGCATCGCCGTACCACTTCAAAACACCCAAGCACAGCATACTAAATTTCCCCTCTTTCTTCCTCTA
GGGTGTCGTTAATTACCCGTACTAAAGGTTTGGAAAAGAAAAAAGAGACCGCCTCGTTTCTTTTTCTTCG
TCGAAAAAGGCAATAAAAATTTTTATCACGTTTCTTTTTCTTGAAAATTTTTTTTTTTGATTTTTTTCTC
TTTCGATGACCTCCCATTGATATTTAAGTTAATAAACGGTCTTCAATTTCTCAAGTTTCAGTTTCATTTT
TCTTGTTCTATTACAACTTTTTTTACTTCTTGCTCATTAGAAAGAAAGCATAGCAATCTAATCTAAGTTT
TAATTACAAAATGTCCTCTCAAGCCTGGCAGCCTGGTGTGGCTATGCCCAATTTGTATAAGATGCAAAGA
ATGCTTCTGGAGAAATGCGATTTGCAAAACTACGGAGACAGCGCTACATTACCAAAGGGTATTATGATGA
ACGTAGCAAAGTACACCCAATTGTGTCAATACTTAAATACGTTGACTTTGGCTGTTCCGTATAACATGCG
TGTCATACACTTTGGGGCCGGTTCAGACAAAGGCGTCGCTCCAGGTACCGCAGTTCTAAGGCAATGGCTC
CCAACTGGTACTCTATTGGTTGATTCTGATCTGAACGACTTCGTCAGTGATGCTGACTCCACTTTAATCG
GTGATTGTGCTACCGTTCATACGGCGAACAAGTGGGACTTGATTATTTCGGATATGTACGACCCAAAGAC
CAAAAATGTTACAAAGGAAAATGATTCTAAAGAAGGTTTCTTTACTTATATCTGTGGTTTCATCCAGCAA
AAGCTTGCCTTGGGCGGTTCTGTGGCTATTAAGATCACTGAACACTCCTGGAACGCCGACTTATACAAAT
TGATGGGTCATTTCGCTTGGTGGACCGCGTTTGTTACCAACGTTAACGCTAGTTCTTCGGAAGCCTTTCT
CATCGGTTGTAATTATTTAGGAAAGCCACGCGAACAAATTGATGGTTACGTCATGCACGCTAACTACATT
TTCTGGAGAAATACTAACCCTATACAATTGTCAAGCTATAGTTTATTCGACATGTCAAAGTTTCCATTGA
AGTTGAGAGGTACAGCTGTCATGTCCTTGAAGGAAGGGCAGATCAACGATATGATCTTATCTTTGCTGTC
TAAAGGTAGACTCATTATTAGAGAAAATAATCGGGTTGTTATCTCTTCTGATGTGCTAGTCAACAACCTC
GTGCCGAGAGGTTCTGATTATAAAGATCATGATGGTGATTATAAAGATCATGATATTGATTATAAAGATG
ATGATGATAAATAAACAGGCCCCTTTTCCTTTGTCGATATCATGTAATTAGTTATGTCACGCTTACATTC
ACGCCCTCCTCCCACATCCGCTCTAACCGAAAAGGAAGGAGTTAGACAACCTGAAGTCTAGGTCCCTATT
TATTTTTTTTAATAGTTATGTTAGTATTAAGAACGTTATTTATATTTCAAATTTTTCTTTTTTTTCTGTA
CAAAGCGGCCGCCGAACCACTAGTGCACTGCAGTACACGGTTTCCTTGAAATTTTTTTGATTCGGTAATC
TCCGAACAGAAGGAAGAACGAAGGAAGGAGCACAGACTTAGATTGGTATATATACGCATATGTAGTGTTG
AAGAAACATGAAATTGCCCAGTATTCTTAACCCAACTGCACAGAACAAAAACGTGCAGGAAACGAAGATA
AATCATGTCGAAAGCTACATATAAGGAACGTGCTGCTACTCATCCTAGTCCTGTTGCTGCCAAGCTATTT
AATATCATGCACGAAAAGCAAACAAACTTGTGTGCTTCATTGGATGTTCGTACCACCAAGGAATTACTGG
AGTTAGTTGAAGCATTAGGTCCCAAAATTTGTTTACTAAAAACACATGTGGATATCTTGACTGATTTTTC
CATGGAGGGCACAGTTAAGCCGCTAAAGGCATTATCCGCCAAGTACAATTTTTTACTCTTCGAGGACAGA
AAATTTGCTGACATTGGTAATACAGTCAAATTGCAGTACTCTGCGGGTGTATACAGAATAGCAGAATGGG
CAGACATTACGAATGCACACGGTGTGGTGGGCCCAGGTATTGTTAGCGGTTTGAAGCAGGCGGCAGAAGA
AGTAACAAAGGAACCTAGAGGCCTTTTGATGTTAGCAGAATTGTCATGCAAGGGCTCCCTATCTACTGGA
GAATATACTAAGGGTACTGTTGACATTGCGAAGAGCGACAAAGATTTTGTTATCGGCTTTATTGCTCAAA
GAGACATGGGTGGAAGAGATGAAGGTTACGATTGGTTGATTATGACACCCGGTGTGGGTTTAGATGACAA
GGGAGATGCATTGGGTCAACAGTATAGAACCGTGGATGATGTGGTTTCTACAGGATCTGACATTATTATT
GTTGGAAGAGGACTATTTGCAAAGGGAAGGGATGCTAAGGTAGAGGGTGAACGTTACAGAAAAGCAGGCT
GGGAAGCATATTTGAGAAGATGCGGCCAGCAAAACTAAAAAACTGTATTATAAGTAAATGCATGTATACT
AAACTCACAAATTAGAGCTTCAATTTAATTATATCAGTTATTACCCGAGTAACGAAGCATCTGTGCTTCA
TTTTGTAGAACAAAAATGCAACGCGAGAGCGCTAATTTTTCAAACAAAGAATCTGAGCTGCATTTTTACA
GAACAGAAATGCAACGCGAAAGCGCTATTTTACCAACGAAGAATCTGTGCTTCATTTTTGTAAAACAAAA
ATGCAACGCGAGAGCGCTAATTTTTCAAACAAAGAATCTGAGCTGCATTTTTACAGAACAGAAATGCAAC
GCGAGAGCGCTATTTTACCAACAAAGAATCTATACTTCTTTTTTGTTCTACAAAAATGCATCCCGAGAGC
GCTATTTTTCTAACAAAGCATCTTAGATTACTTTTTTTCTCCTTTGTGCGCTCTATAATGCAGTCTCTTG
ATAACTTTTTGCACTGTAGGTCCGTTAAGGTTAGAAGAAGGCTACTTTGGTGTCTATTTTCTCTTCCATA
AAAAAAGCCTGACTCCACTTCCCGCGTTTACTGATTACTAGCGAAGCTGCGGGTGCATTTTTTCAAGATA
AAGGCATCCCCGATTATATTCTATACCGATGTGGATTGCGCATACTTTGTGAACAGAAAGTGATAGCGTT
GATGATTCTTCATTGGTCAGAAAATTATGAACGGTTTCTTCTATTTTGTCTCTATATACTACGTATAGGA
AATGTTTACATTTTCGTATTGTTTTCGATTCACTCTATGAATAGTTCTTACTACAATTTTTTTGTCTAAA
GAGTAATACTAGAGATAAACATAAAAAATGTAGAGGTCGAGTTTAGATGCAAGTTCAAGGAGCGAAAGGT
GGATGGGTAGGTTATATAGGGATATAGCACAGAGATATATAGCAAAGAGATACTTTTGAGCAATGTTTGT
GGAAGCGGTATTCGCAATATTTTAGTAGCTCGTTACAGTCCGGTGCGTTTTTGGTTTTTTGAAAGTGCGT
CATCAGAGCGCTTTTGGTTTTCAAAAGCGCTCTGAAGTTCCTATACTTTCTAGCTAGAGAATAGGAACTT
CCCGAGCGGCCGCGTGTTACAAGCTTGACTCCAGCGTAACTGGACTGCAATCAACTCACTGGCTCACCTT
CACGGGTGGGCCTTTCTTCGGTAGAAAATCAAAGGATCTTCTTGAGATCCTTTTTTTCTGCGCGTAATCT
GCTGCTTGCAAACAAAAAAACCACCGCTACCAGCGGTGGTTTGTTTGCCGGATCAAGAGCTACCAACTCT
TTTTCCGAGGTAACTGGCTTCAGCAGAGCGCAGATACCAAATACTGTTCTTCTAGTGTAGCCGTAGTTAG
GCCACCACTTCAAGAACTCTGTAGCACCGCCTACATACCTCGCTCTGCTAATCCTGTTACCAGTGGCTGC
TGCCAGTGGCGATAAGTCGTGTCTTACCGGGTTGGACTCAAGACGATAGTTACCGGATAAGGCGCAGCGG
TCGGGCTGAACGGGGGGTTCGTGCACACAGCCCAGCTTGGAGCGAACGACCTACACCGAACTGAGATACC
TACAGCGTGAGCTATGAGAAAGCGCCACGCTTCCCGAAGGGAGAAAGGCGGACAGGTATCCGGTAAGCGG
CAGGGTCGGAACAGGAGAGCGCACGAGGGAGCTTCCAGGGGTAAACGCCTGGTATCTTTATAGTCCTGTC
GGGTTTCGCCACCTCTGACTTGAGCATCGATTTTTGTGATGCTCGTCAGGGGGGCGGAGCCTATGGAAAA
ACGCCAGCAACGCAGAAAGGCCCACCCGAAGGTGAGCCAGGTGATTACATTTGGGCCCTCATCAGAGGTT
TTCACCGTCATCACCGAAACGCGCGAGGCAGCTGCGGTAAAGCTCATCAGCGTGGTCGTGAAGCGATTCA
CAGATGTCTGCCTGTTCATCCGCGTCCAGCTCGTTGAGTTTCTCCAGAAGCGTTAATGTCTGGCTTCTGA
TAAAGCGGGCCATGTTAAGGGCGGTTTTTTCCTGTTTGGTCACTTACCAATGCTTAATCAGTGAGGCACC
TATCTCAGCGATCTGTCTATTTCGTTCATCCATAGTTGCCTGACTCCCCGTCGTGTAGATAACTACGATG
CGGGAGGGCTTACCATCTGGCCCCAGTGCTGCAATGATACCGCGAGACCCACGCTCACCGGCTCCAGATT
TATCAGCAATAAACCAGCCAGCCGGGAGGGCCGAGCGCAGAAGTGATCCTGCAACTTTATCCGCCTCCAT
CCAGTCTATTAATTGTTGCCGGGAAGCTAGAGTAAGTAGTTCGCCAGTTAATAGTTTGCGCAACGTTGTT
GCCATTGCTACAGGCATCGTGGTGTCACGCTCGTCGTTTGGTATGGCTTCATTCAGCTCCGGTTCCCAAC
GATCAAGGCGAGTTACATGATCCCCCATGTTGTGCAAAAAAGCGGTTAGCTCCTTCGGTCCTCCGATCGT
TGCCAGAAGTAAGTTGGCCGCAGTGTTATCACTCATGGTTATGGCAGCACTGCATAATTCTCTTACTGTC
ATGCCATCCGTGAGATGCTTTTCTGTGACTGGTGAGTACTCAACCAAGTCATTCTGAGAATAGTGTATGC
GGCGACCGAGTTGCTCTTGCCCGGCGTCAATACGGGATAATACCGCGCCACATAGCAGAACTTTAAAAGT
GCTCATCATTGGAAAACGTTCTTCGGGGCGTAAACTCTCAAGGATCTTACCGCTGTTGAGATCCAGTTCG
ATGTAACCCACTCGTGCACCCAACTGATCTTCAGCATCTTTTACTTTCACCAGCGTTTCTGGGTGAGCAA
AAACAGGAAGGCAAAATGCCGCAAAAAAGGGAATAAGGGCGACACGGAAATGTTGAATACTCATTTTAGC
TTCCTTAGCTCCTGAAAATCTCGATAACTCAAAAAATACGCCCGGTAGTGATCTTATTTCATTATGGTGA
AAGTTGGAACCTCTTACGTGCCGATCAAGTCAAAAGCCTCCGGTCGGAGGCTTTTGACTTTCTGCTATGG
AGGTCAGGTATGATTTAAATGGTCAGTTAGA
Features (pLannotate 1.2.2; 14 found; start..end, strand, type, name):
     10..417     +  promoter       TEF1 promoter: S. cerevisiae TEF1; promoter for EF-1α
    416..1324    +  CDS            rep (fragment): R1AB_CVPFS - Protein inferred from homology: Swiss-Prot protein existence level 3. NendoU is a Mn(2+)-dependent, uridylate-specific enzyme, which leaves 2'-3'-cyclic phosphates 5' to the cleaved bond. From Porcine transmissible gastroenteritis coronavirus (strain FS772/70) (TGEV).
   1345..1362    +  CDS            3xFLAG (fragment): three tandem FLAG® epitope tags, followed by an enterokinase cleavage site
   1440..1612    +  terminator     CYC1 terminator (fragment): S. cerevisiae CYC1; transcription terminator for CYC1
   1648..1824    +  promoter       URA3 promoter (fragment): S. cerevisiae URA3
   1825..2628    +  CDS            URA3: orotidine-5'-phosphate decarboxylase, required for uracil biosynthesis; S. cerevisiae URA3; yeast auxotrophic marker, counterselectable with 5-fluoroorotic acid (5-FOA)
   2711..3693    -  rep_origin     2μ ori: yeast 2μ plasmid origin of replication
   3771..3800    +  terminator     T3Te terminator: phage T3 early transcription terminator
   3822..4409    +  rep_origin     ori: high-copy-number ColE1/pMB1/pBR322/pUC origin of replication
   4421..4448    -  terminator     T7Te terminator: phage T7 early transcription terminator
   4472..4663    -  CDS            rop: Rop protein, which maintains plasmids at low copy number; rop
   4664..5524    -  CDS            AmpR: β-lactamase; bla; confers resistance to ampicillin, carbenicillin, and related antibiotics
   5525..5627    -  promoter       cat promoter: promoter of the E. coli cat gene encoding chloramphenicol acetyltransferase
   5628..5659    -  terminator     tonB terminator: bidirectional E. coli tonB-P14 transcription terminator
