[The description below was written by a language model from this plasmid's Addgene catalogue record and pLannotate feature annotations shown in this document.]
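Description:
pGBW-m4046265 is an episomal yeast expression plasmid and E. coli shuttle vector built to produce the SARS-CoV-2 2'-O-ribose methyltransferase, a mature cleavage product of the ORF1ab replicase polyprotein, in Saccharomyces cerevisiae. In yeast it replicates from the 2μ origin, which supports multicopy maintenance, and is selected through the URA3 auxotrophic marker (uracil prototrophy, counterselectable with 5-FOA). In bacteria it is propagated from a ColE1/pUC-type origin and selected with ampicillin through a β-lactamase gene that, according to the annotation, is driven by a cat promoter. A rop annotation lies directly adjacent to AmpR, although the catalogue lists the plasmid as high copy. Short phage T3Te and T7Te terminators and a tonB terminator flank the bacterial modules, presumably to insulate them from read-through transcription.

The expression cassette places the viral coding sequence, made by gene synthesis and recoded for S. cerevisiae codon usage, under the constitutive TEF1 promoter, with a CYC1 terminator downstream. The automated annotation labels this open reading frame as a coronavirus replicase "rep" fragment by homology to a TGEV polyprotein and carries a NendoU description. That reflects a match to the large polyprotein entry rather than the construct's actual identity, which the catalogue gives as the methyltransferase. The backbone supplies a C-terminal thrombin-cleavable 3xFLAG tag, of which only a fragment is picked up in the feature table, allowing immunodetection and affinity purification with optional tag removal. The plasmid is suited to recombinant production and study of this viral RNA cap-modifying enzyme in yeast. The depositor notes that the sequencing used for quality control may not cover the whole plasmid.
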