Addgene plasmid #149045: pGBW-m4046265
Purpose: Yeast Expression plasmid for SARS-CoV-2 2'-O-ribose methyltransferase
Depositing lab: Ginkgo Bioworks & Benjie Chen. Depositing organization: Ginkgo Bioworks.
Backbone
  Vector backbone: AmpR; 2u URA3
  Backbone size w/o insert (bp): 4078
  Vector type: Yeast Expression
  Selectable markers: URA3
Growth in bacteria
  Bacterial resistance: Ampicillin, 100 μg/mL
  Growth temperature: 37°C
  Growth strain: DH5alpha
  Copy number: High Copy
Gene/Insert
  Gene/Insert name: SARS-CoV-2 2'-O-ribose methyltransferase
  Species: Severe acute respiratory syndrome coronavirus 2
  Insert size (bp): 893
  Mutation: Saccharomyces cerevisiae recode 1
  Entrez Gene: ORF1ab (a.k.a. GU280_gp01)
  Promoter: pTEF1
  Tag / fusion protein: Cleavable thrombin;3xFLAG (C terminal on backbone)
  Cloning method: Unknown
Resource information
  A portion of this plasmid was derived from a plasmid made by: GinkgoBioworks
Depositor comments: NCBI Reference Sequence: YP_009725311.1. Created by gene synthesis with Not1 site. NGS used for QC was performed by Ginkgo and may not fully cover the entire plasmid.
How to cite: pGBW-m4046265 was a gift from Ginkgo Bioworks & Benjie Chen (Addgene plasmid # 149045 ; http://n2t.net/addgene:149045 ; RRID:Addgene_149045)
